Addgene plasmid #78812: pcDNA3-HA-RIPK3 2KR(89,501)
Purpose: To overexpress RIPK3 2KR(89,501) in Mammalian Cells
Depositing lab: Jaewhan Song. Depositing organization: Yonsei University. Publication: CHIP controls necroptosis through ubiquitylation- and lysosome-dependent degradation of RIPK3. Seo J, Lee EW, Sung H, Seong D, Dondelinger Y, Shin J, Jeong M, Lee HK, Kim JH, Han SY, Lee C, Seong JK, Vandenabeele P, Song J. Nat Cell Biol. 2016 Mar;18(3):291-302. doi: 10.1038/ncb3314. Epub 2016 Feb 22. PubMed 26900751.
Backbone
  Vector backbone: pcDNA3-HA
  Vector type: Mammalian Expression
Growth in bacteria
  Bacterial resistance: Ampicillin, 100 μg/mL
  Growth temperature: 37°C
  Growth strain: DH5alpha
  Copy number: High Copy
Gene/Insert
  Gene/Insert name: RIPK3
  Species: H. sapiens (human)
  Mutation: K89R, K501R
  Entrez Gene: RIPK3 (a.k.a. RIP3)
  Promoter: CMV
  Tag / fusion protein: HA (N terminal on backbone)
  Cloning method: Restriction Enzyme; 5′ cloning site unknown (unknown if destroyed); 3′ cloning site unknown (unknown if destroyed)
  Sequencing primers: 5′ CMV-F; 3′ BGHrev
Terms and licenses: Academic/Nonprofit Terms; Industry Terms: Not Available to Industry
How to cite: pcDNA3-HA-RIPK3 2KR(89,501) was a gift from Jaewhan Song (Addgene plasmid # 78812 ; http://n2t.net/addgene:78812 ; RRID:Addgene_78812)
