[The description below was written by a language model from this plasmid's Addgene catalogue record and pLannotate feature annotations shown in this document.]
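Description:
pcDNA3-HA-RIPK3 2KR(89,501) is a mammalian expression plasmid of about 7 kb, built on a pcDNA3-HA backbone, for overexpressing a lysine-to-arginine double mutant of human RIPK3 (RIP3), the receptor-interacting kinase central to necroptosis. It is maintained in E. coli at high copy from a ColE1/pUC-type origin and selected with ampicillin through the β-lactamase gene and its own promoter. An f1 origin is also present. For mammalian cells, the backbone carries a neomycin phosphotransferase gene driven by the SV40 enhancer/early promoter and terminated by the SV40 poly(A) signal, a cassette commonly used for G418 selection of stable transfectants. The short HIV-1 LTR, ble, lacI and bom hits in the automated annotation are small fragments, most likely backbone remnants or incidental matches rather than functional parts.

The expression cassette places the RIPK3 coding sequence downstream of the human cytomegalovirus immediate early enhancer and promoter and upstream of the bovine growth hormone polyadenylation signal. Flanking T7 and SP6 promoters could support in vitro transcription. The record describes an N-terminal HA epitope tag supplied by the backbone. It is not called out separately in the feature table, but there is room for it between the T7 promoter and the annotated RIPK3 reading frame. The insert carries K89R and K501R substitutions, which remove two lysine side chains while preserving positive charge. This is a standard way to eliminate candidate ubiquitin acceptor sites. Given the associated work on ubiquitylation- and lysosome-dependent degradation of RIPK3 by CHIP, the construct is likely used alongside wild-type RIPK3 to test how these residues affect RIPK3 modification, stability and necroptotic signalling, with detection through the HA tag. The cloning sites used are not recorded.
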