Features (pLannotate 1.2.2; 21 found; start..end, strand, type, name):
     36..80      -  misc_feature   bom (fragment): basis of mobility region from pBR322
    235..614     +  enhancer       CMV enhancer: human cytomegalovirus immediate early enhancer
    615..818     +  promoter       CMV promoter: human cytomegalovirus (CMV) immediate early promoter
    814..847     +  LTR            5' LTR (truncated) (fragment): truncated 5' long terminal repeat (LTR) from HIV-1
    863..881     +  promoter       T7 promoter: promoter for bacteriophage T7 RNA polymerase
    982..2535    +  CDS            RIPK3: RIPK3_HUMAN - Also known as RIP3 From Homo sapiens (Human).
   2548..2566    -  promoter       SP6 promoter: promoter for bacteriophage SP6 RNA polymerase
   2592..2816    +  polyA_signal   bGH poly(A) signal: bovine growth hormone polyadenylation signal
   2820..2841    +  promoter       SV40 promoter (fragment): SV40 enhancer and early promoter
   2862..3290    +  rep_origin     f1 ori (sequence partly withheld): f1 bacteriophage origin of replication; arrow indicates direction of (+) strand synthesis
   3304..3634    +  promoter       SV40 promoter: SV40 enhancer and early promoter
   3701..4492    +  CDS            neo: KKA2_KLEPN - Also known as kan, nptII. Experimental evidence at protein level: Swiss-Prot protein existence level 1. Resistance to kanamycin, neomycin, paromomycin, ribostamycin, butirosin and gentamicin B. From Klebsiella pneumoniae.
   4516..4674    +  CDS            ble (fragment): BLE_KLEPN - Experimental evidence at protein level: Swiss-Prot protein existence level 1. Binding protein with a strong affinity to the bleomycin family of antibiotics. Binds to CL990; an antimitotic-antibiotic compound. From Klebsiella pneumoniae.
   4669..4790    +  polyA_signal   SV40 poly(A) signal: SV40 polyadenylation signal
   4863..4879    -  protein_bind   lac operator: The lac repressor binds to the lac operator to inhibit transcription in E. coli. This inhibition can be relieved by adding lactose or isopropyl-β-D-thiogalactopyranoside (IPTG). lac repressor encoded by lacI
   4887..4917    -  promoter       lac promoter: promoter for the E. coli lac operon
   4932..4953    -  protein_bind   CAP binding site: CAP binding activates transcription in the presence of cAMP. E. coli catabolite activator protein
   4966..5058    -  CDS            lacI (fragment): lac repressor; lacI; The lac repressor binds to the lac operator to inhibit transcription in E. coli. This inhibition can be relieved by adding lactose or isopropyl-β-D-thiogalactopyranoside (IPTG).
   5241..5829    -  rep_origin     ori: high-copy-number ColE1/pMB1/pBR322/pUC origin of replication
   6000..6860    -  CDS            AmpR: β-lactamase; bla; confers resistance to ampicillin, carbenicillin, and related antibiotics
   6861..6965    -  promoter       AmpR promoter: bla
>Addgene plasmid #78812 | pcDNA3-HA-RIPK3 2KR(89,501) | addgene full sequence | sequence record 149251 | Addgene assembled sequence
GACGGATCGGGAGATCTCCCGATCCCCTATGGTCGACTCTCAGTACAATCTGCTCTGATGCCGCATAGTT
AAGCCAGTATCTGCTCCCTGCTTGTGTGTTGGAGGTCGCTGAGTAGTGCGCGAGCAAAATTTAAGCTACA
ACAAGGCAAGGCTTGACCGACAATTGCATGAAGAATCTGCTTAGGGTTAGGCGTTTTGCGCTGCTTCGCG
ATGTACGGGCCAGATATACGCGTTGACATTGATTATTGACTAGTTATTAATAGTAATCAATTACGGGGTC
ATTAGTTCATAGCCCATATATGGAGTTCCGCGTTACATAACTTACGGTAAATGGCCCGCCTGGCTGACCG
CCCAACGACCCCCGCCCATTGACGTCAATAATGACGTATGTTCCCATAGTAACGCCAATAGGGACTTTCC
ATTGACGTCAATGGGTGGACTATTTACGGTAAACTGCCCACTTGGCAGTACATCAAGTGTATCATATGCC
AAGTACGCCCCCTATTGACGTCAATGACGGTAAATGGCCCGCCTGGCATTATGCCCAGTACATGACCTTA
TGGGACTTTCCTACTTGGCAGTACATCTACGTATTAGTCATCGCTATTACCATGGTGATGCGGTTTTGGC
AGTACATCAATGGGCGTGGATAGCGGTTTGACTCACGGGGATTTCCAAGTCTCCACCCCATTGACGTCAA
TGGGAGTTTGTTTTGGCACCAAAATCAACGGGACTTTCCAAAATGTCGTAACAACTCCGCCCCATTGACG
CAAATGGGCGGTAGGCGTGTACGGTGGGAGGTCTATATAAGCAGAGCTCTCTGGCTAACTAGAGAACCCA
CTGCTTACTGGCTTATCGAAATTAATACGACTCACTATAGGGAGACCCAAGCTTGGTACCATGGCCTCCT
ACCCTTATGATGTGCCAGATTATGCCTCTCCCGAATTCTGCAGATATCCATCACACTGGCGGCCGCTCGA
GATGTCGTGCGTCAAGTTATGGCCCAGCGGTGCCCCCGCCCCCTTGGTGTCCATCGAGGAACTGGAGAAC
CAGGAGCTCGTCGGCAAAGGCGGGTTCGGCACAGTGTTCCGGGCGCAACATAGGAAGTGGGGCTACGATG
TGGCGGTCAAGATCGTAAACTCGAAGGCGATATCCAGGGAGGTCAAGGCCATGGCAAGTCTGGATAACGA
ATTCGTGCTGCGCCTAGAAGGGGTTATCGAGAAGGTGAACTGGGACCAAGATCCCCGGCCGGCTCTGGTG
ACTAAATTCATGGAGAACGGCTCCTTGTCGGGGCTGCTGCAGTCCCAGTGCCCTCGGCCCTGGCCGCTCC
TTTGCCGCCTGCTGAAAGAAGTGGTGCTTGGGATGTTTTACCTGCACGACCAGAACCCGGTGCTCCTGCA
CCGGGACCTCAAGCCATCCAACGTCCTGCTGGACCCAGAGCTGCACGTCAAGCTGGCAGATTTTGGCCTG
TCCACATTTCAGGGAGGCTCACAGTCAGGGACAGGGTCCGGGGAGCCAGGGGGCACCCTGGGCTACTTGG
CCCCAGAACTGTTTGTTAACGTAAACCGGAAGGCCTCCACAGCCAGTGACGTCTACAGCTTCGGGATCCT
AATGTGGGCAGTGCTTGCTGGAAGAGAAGTTGAGTTGCCAACCGAACCATCACTCGTGTACGAAGCAGTG
TGCAACAGGCAGAACCGGCCTTCATTGGCTGAGCTGCCCCAAGCCGGGCCTGAGACTCCCGGCTTAGAAG
GACTGAAGGAGCTAATGCAGCTCTGCTGGAGCAGTGAGCCCAAGGACAGACCCTCCTTCCAGGAATGCCT
ACCAAAAACTGATGAAGTCTTCCAGATGGTGGAGAACAATATGAATGCTGCTGTCTCCACGGTAAAGGAT
TTCCTGTCTCAGCTCAGGAGCAGCAATAGGAGATTTTCTATCCCAGAGTCAGGCCAAGGAGGGACAGAAA
TGGATGGCTTTAGGAGAACCATAGAAAACCAGCACTCTCGTAATGATGTCATGGTTTCTGAGTGGCTAAA
CAAACTGAATCTAGAGGAGCCTCCCAGCTCTGTTCCTAAAAAATGCCCGAGCCTTACCAAGAGGAGCAGG
GCACAAGAGGAGCAGGTTCCACAAGCCTGGACAGCAGGCACATCTTCAGATTCGATGGCCCAACCTCCCC
AGACTCCAGAGACCTCAACTTTCAGAAACCAGATGCCCAGCCCTACCTCAACTGGAACACCAAGTCCTGG
ACCCCGAGGGAATCAGGGGGCTGAGAGACAAGGCATGAACTGGTCCTGCAGGACCCCGGAGCCAAATCCA
GTAACAGGGCGACCGCTCGTTAACATATACAACTGCTCTGGGGTGCAAGTTGGAGACAACAACTACTTGA
CTATGCAACAGACAACTGCCTTGCCCACATGGGGCTTGGCACCTTCGGGCAAGGGGAGGGGCTTGCAGCA
CCCCCCACCAGTAGGTTCGCAAGAAGGCCCTCGAGATCCTGAAGCCTGGAGCAGGCCACAGGGTTGGTAT
AATCATAGCGGGAAATAAGGGCCCTATTCTATAGTGTCACCTAAATGCTAGAGCTCGCTGATCAGCCTCG
ACTGTGCCTTCTAGTTGCCAGCCATCTGTTGTTTGCCCCTCCCCCGTGCCTTCCTTGACCCTGGAAGGTG
CCACTCCCACTGTCCTTTCCTAATAAAATGAGGAAATTGCATCGCATTGTCTGAGTAGGTGTCATTCTAT
TCTGGGGGGTGGGGTGGGGCAGGACAGCAAGGGGGAGGATTGGGAAGACAATAGCAGGCATGCTGGGGAT
GCGGTGGGCTCTATGGCTTCTGAGGCGGAAAGAACCAGCTGGGGCTCTAGGGGGTATCCCC
[124 nt withheld, positions 2862-2985]
C
[32 nt withheld, positions 2987-3018]
CA
[57 nt withheld, positions 3021-3077]
A
[49 nt withheld, positions 3079-3127]
CCTTTGACGTTGGAGTCCACGTTCTTT
[37 nt withheld, positions 3155-3191]
ACCCTATCTCGGTCTATTCTTTTGATTTATAAGGGATTTTGGGGATTTCGGCCTATTGGTTAAAAAATGA
GCTGATTTAACAAAAATTTAACGCGAATTAATTCTGTGGAATGTGTGTCAGTTAGGGTGTGGAAAGTCCC
CAGGCTCCCCAGGCAGGCAGAAGTATGCAAAGCATGCATCTCAATTAGTCAGCAACCAGGTGTGGAAAGT
CCCCAGGCTCCCCAGCAGGCAGAAGTATGCAAAGCATGCATCTCAATTAGTCAGCAACCATAGTCCCGCC
CCTAACTCCGCCCATCCCGCCCCTAACTCCGCCCAGTTCCGCCCATTCTCCGCCCCATGGCTGACTAATT
TTTTTTATTTATGCAGAGGCCGAGGCCGCCTCTGCCTCTGAGCTATTCCAGAAGTAGTGAGGAGGCTTTT
TTGGAGGCCTAGGCTTTTGCAAAAAGCTCCCGGGAGCTTGTATATCCATTTTCGGATCTGATCAAGAGAC
AGGATGAGGATCGTTTCGCATGATTGAACAAGATGGATTGCACGCAGGTTCTCCGGCCGCTTGGGTGGAG
AGGCTATTCGGCTATGACTGGGCACAACAGACAATCGGCTGCTCTGATGCCGCCGTGTTCCGGCTGTCAG
CGCAGGGGCGCCCGGTTCTTTTTGTCAAGACCGACCTGTCCGGTGCCCTGAATGAACTGCAGGACGAGGC
AGCGCGGCTATCGTGGCTGGCCACGACGGGCGTTCCTTGCGCAGCTGTGCTCGACGTTGTCACTGAAGCG
GGAAGGGACTGGCTGCTATTGGGCGAAGTGCCGGGGCAGGATCTCCTGTCATCTCACCTTGCTCCTGCCG
AGAAAGTATCCATCATGGCTGATGCAATGCGGCGGCTGCATACGCTTGATCCGGCTACCTGCCCATTCGA
CCACCAAGCGAAACATCGCATCGAGCGAGCACGTACTCGGATGGAAGCCGGTCTTGTCGATCAGGATGAT
CTGGACGAAGAGCATCAGGGGCTCGCGCCAGCCGAACTGTTCGCCAGGCTCAAGGCGCGCATGCCCGACG
GCGAGGATCTCGTCGTGACCCATGGCGATGCCTGCTTGCCGAATATCATGGTGGAAAATGGCCGCTTTTC
TGGATTCATCGACTGTGGCCGGCTGGGTGTGGCGGACCGCTATCAGGACATAGCGTTGGCTACCCGTGAT
ATTGCTGAAGAGCTTGGCGGCGAATGGGCTGACCGCTTCCTCGTGCTTTACGGTATCGCCGCTCCCGATT
CGCAGCGCATCGCCTTCTATCGCCTTCTTGACGAGTTCTTCTGAGCGGGACTCTGGGGTTCGAAATGACC
GACCAAGCGACGCCCAACCTGCCATCACGAGATTTCGATTCCACCGCCGCCTTCTATGAAAGGTTGGGCT
TCGGAATCGTTTTCCGGGACGCCGGCTGGATGATCCTCCAGCGCGGGGATCTCATGCTGGAGTTCTTCGC
CCACCCCAACTTGTTTATTGCAGCTTATAATGGTTACAAATAAAGCAATAGCATCACAAATTTCACAAAT
AAAGCATTTTTTTCACTGCATTCTAGTTGTGGTTTGTCCAAACTCATCAATGTATCTTATCATGTCTGTA
TACCGTCGACCTCTAGCTAGAGCTTGGCGTAATCATGGTCATAGCTGTTTCCTGTGTGAAATTGTTATCC
GCTCACAATTCCACACAACATACGAGCCGGAAGCATAAAGTGTAAAGCCTGGGGTGCCTAATGAGTGAGC
TAACTCACATTAATTGCGTTGCGCTCACTGCCCGCTTTCCAGTCGGGAAACCTGTCGTGCCAGCTGCATT
AATGAATCGGCCAACGCGCGGGGAGAGGCGGTTTGCGTATTGGGCGCTCTTCCGCTTCCTCGCTCACTGA
CTCGCTGCGCTCGGTCGTTCGGCTGCGGCGAGCGGTATCAGCTCACTCAAAGGCGGTAATACGGTTATCC
ACAGAATCAGGGGATAACGCAGGAAAGAACATGTGAGCAAAAGGCCAGCAAAAGGCCAGGAACCGTAAAA
AGGCCGCGTTGCTGGCGTTTTTCCATAGGCTCCGCCCCCCTGACGAGCATCACAAAAATCGACGCTCAAG
TCAGAGGTGGCGAAACCCGACAGGACTATAAAGATACCAGGCGTTTCCCCCTGGAAGCTCCCTCGTGCGC
TCTCCTGTTCCGACCCTGCCGCTTACCGGATACCTGTCCGCCTTTCTCCCTTCGGGAAGCGTGGCGCTTT
CTCAATGCTCACGCTGTAGGTATCTCAGTTCGGTGTAGGTCGTTCGCTCCAAGCTGGGCTGTGTGCACGA
ACCCCCCGTTCAGCCCGACCGCTGCGCCTTATCCGGTAACTATCGTCTTGAGTCCAACCCGGTAAGACAC
GACTTATCGCCACTGGCAGCAGCCACTGGTAACAGGATTAGCAGAGCGAGGTATGTAGGCGGTGCTACAG
AGTTCTTGAAGTGGTGGCCTAACTACGGCTACACTAGAAGGACAGTATTTGGTATCTGCGCTCTGCTGAA
GCCAGTTACCTTCGGAAAAAGAGTTGGTAGCTCTTGATCCGGCAAACAAACCACCGCTGGTAGCGGTGGT
TTTTTTGTTTGCAAGCAGCAGATTACGCGCAGAAAAAAAGGATCTCAAGAAGATCCTTTGATCTTTTCTA
CGGGGTCTGACGCTCAGTGGAACGAAAACTCACGTTAAGGGATTTTGGTCATGAGATTATCAAAAAGGAT
CTTCACCTAGATCCTTTTAAATTAAAAATGAAGTTTTAAATCAATCTAAAGTATATATGAGTAAACTTGG
TCTGACAGTTACCAATGCTTAATCAGTGAGGCACCTATCTCAGCGATCTGTCTATTTCGTTCATCCATAG
TTGCCTGACTCCCCGTCGTGTAGATAACTACGATACGGGAGGGCTTACCATCTGGCCCCAGTGCTGCAAT
GATACCGCGAGACCCACGCTCACCGGCTCCAGATTTATCAGCAATAAACCAGCCAGCCGGAAGGGCCGAG
CGCAGAAGTGGTCCTGCAACTTTATCCGCCTCCATCCAGTCTATTAATTGTTGCCGGGAAGCTAGAGTAA
GTAGTTCGCCAGTTAATAGTTTGCGCAACGTTGTTGCCATTGCTACAGGCATCGTGGTGTCACGCTCGTC
GTTTGGTATGGCTTCATTCAGCTCCGGTTCCCAACGATCAAGGCGAGTTACATGATCCCCCATGTTGTGC
AAAAAAGCGGTTAGCTCCTTCGGTCCTCCGATCGTTGTCAGAAGTAAGTTGGCCGCAGTGTTATCACTCA
TGGTTATGGCAGCACTGCATAATTCTCTTACTGTCATGCCATCCGTAAGATGCTTTTCTGTGACTGGTGA
GTACTCAACCAAGTCATTCTGAGAATAGTGTATGCGGCGACCGAGTTGCTCTTGCCCGGCGTCAATACGG
GATAATACCGCGCCACATAGCAGAACTTTAAAAGTGCTCATCATTGGAAAACGTTCTTCGGGGCGAAAAC
TCTCAAGGATCTTACCGCTGTTGAGATCCAGTTCGATGTAACCCACTCGTGCACCCAACTGATCTTCAGC
ATCTTTTACTTTCACCAGCGTTTCTGGGTGAGCAAAAACAGGAAGGCAAAATGCCGCAAAAAAGGGAATA
AGGGCGACACGGAAATGTTGAATACTCATACTCTTCCTTTTTCAATATTATTGAAGCATTTATCAGGGTT
ATTGTCTCATGAGCGGATACATATTTGAATGTATTTAGAAAAATAAACAAATAGGGGTTCCGCGCACATT
TCCCCGAAAAGTGCCACCTGACGTC
