>Addgene plasmid #78812 | pcDNA3-HA-RIPK3 2KR(89,501) | addgene partial sequence | sequence record 149249 | CMV-F 5'-CGCAAATGGGCGGTAGGCGTG-3'
ACTAGAGAACCCACTGCTTACTGGCTTATCGAAATTAATACGACTCACTATAGGGAGACCCAAGCTTGGT
ACCATGGCCTCCTACCCTTATGATGTGCCAGATTATGCCTCTCCCGAATTCTGCAGATATCCATCACACT
GGCGGCCGCTCGAGATGTCGTGCGTCAAGTTATGGCCCAGCGGTGCCCCCGCCCCCTTGGTGTCCATCGA
GGAACTGGAGAACCAGGAGCTCGTCGGCAAAGGCGGGTTCGGCACAGTGTTCCGGGCGCAACATAGGAAG
TGGGGCTACGATGTGGCGGTCAAGATCGTAAACTCGAAGGCGATATCCAGGGAGGTCAAGGCCATGGCAA
GTCTGGATAACGAATTCGTGCTGCGCCTAGAAGGGGTTATCGAGAAGGTGAACTGGGACCAAGATCCCCG
GCCGGCTCTGGTGACTAAATTCATGGAGAACGGCTCCTTGTCGGGGCTGCTGCAGTCCCAGTGCCCTCGG
CCCTGGCCGCTCCTTTGCCGCCTGCTGAAAGAAGTGGTGCTTGGGATGTTTTACCTGCACGACCAGAACC
CGGTGCTCCTGCACCGGGACCTCAAGCCATCCAACGTCCTGCTGGACCCAGAGCTGCACGTCAAGCTGGC
AGATTTTGGCCTGTCCACATTTCAGGGAGGCTCACAGTCAGGGACAGGGTCCGGGGAGCCAGGGGGCACC
CTGGGCTACTTGGCCCCAGAACTGTTTGTTAACGTAAACCGGAAGGCCTCCACAGCCAGTGACGTCTACA
GCTTCGGGATCCTAATGTGGGCAGTGCTTGCTGGAAGAGAAGTTGAGTTGCCAACCGAACCATCACTCGT
GTACGAAGCAGTGTGCAACAGGCAGAACCGGCCTTCATTGGCTGAGCTGCCCCAAGCCGGGCCTGA
