>Addgene plasmid #78812 | pcDNA3-HA-RIPK3 2KR(89,501) | addgene partial sequence | sequence record 149250 | BGH-rev 5'-TAGAAGGCACAGTCGAGG-3'
CTATAGAATAGGGCCCTTATTTCCCGCTATGATTATACCAACCCTGTGGCCTGCTCCAGGCTTCAGGATC
TCGAGGGCCTTCTTGCGAACCTACTGGTGGGGGGTGCTGCAAGCCCCTCCCCTTGCCCGAAGGTGCCAAG
CCCCATGTGGGCAAGGCAGTTGTCTGTTGCATAGTCAAGTAGTTGTTGTCTCCAACTTGCACCCCAGAGC
AGTTGTATATGTTAACGAGCGGTCGCCCTGTTACTGGATTTGGCTCCGGGGTCCTGCAGGACCAGTTCAT
GCCTTGTCTCTCAGCCCCCTGATTCCCTCGGGGTCCAGGACTTGGTGTTCCAGTTGAGGTAGGGCTGGGC
ATCTGGTTTCTGAAAGTTGAGGTCTCTGGAGTCTGGGGAGGTTGGGCCATCGAATCTGAAGATGTGCCTG
CTGTCCAGGCTTGTGGAACCTGCTCCTCTTGTGCCCTGCTCCTCTTGGTAAGGCTCGGGCATTTTTTAGG
AACAGAGCTGGGAGGCTCCTCTAGATTCAGTTTGTTTAGCCACTCAGAAACCATGACATCATTACGAGAG
TGCTGGTTTTCTATGGTTCTCCTAAAGCCATCCATTTCTGTCCCTCCTTGGCCTGACTCTGGGATAGAAA
ATCTCCTATTGCTGCTCCTGAGCTGAGACAGGAAATCCTTTACCGTGGAGACAGCAGCATTCATATTGTT
CTCCACCATCTGGAAGACTTCATCAGTTTTTGGTA
